>Addgene plasmid #74352 | pISH-Pbx3 | addgene full sequence | sequence record 146402 | Addgene assembled sequence
GGGCGAATTGGGCCCGACGTCGCATGCTCCCGGCCGCCATGGCGGCCGCGGGAATTCGATTGCCCAGAGG
AAGAGCACACCTTGACAAGTCTGTGCAGCACCTAGCGCACACGGTCAAACCCCAGACAGGTCTTGTTTTC
ACCTCTGTAGCAGCAAGATCTTCATCTTAGGGCAATCTGGATCCATGGTCTCATTAGCGCAGACTCCAGG
CTCTGGTACTTCAGAGGGAGAAAGGAGGCCACCAGTCTTTGACCTAATTACAACATAAGAGATGGCAACA
CAAACATGGCAAGGGAAGTCCTGAAATGCCTTCCTTAAGAAGACAGGCAGACATCGCCTTCCCTCCAAGC
CCATCCGTGATATGAGAACGATGATGAGAGCCTGCATGGAAATCCGCAAGGGTTCAGCTTAGGCAGGGTG
AACCTTGCCTGCTCTATAATTGGGGTCTAGCATAGATGGTACTTCTTACCCTTAAGGCCAAGGAACTGGC
AACTGTGGAACCATTAATGTAAAAGACCCATAATAAATTAGGATGAAACAGTTAAAGAAGTGTCAACAAT
GTTACATCTTGGCCTAATTGGATAAAGTGCTTTCTTTTTAAACGTGTGTCTTAAGTTTAAATACAAATGA
TTATGATTCCTTAAAAAACAGGTTTCCCGAGTTCTCTAAGAAGACAGGGTTACAGTAAAGCTGTAGGTGG
TGGGTTACAAACGCTTTCCTTCTCCTAGTGCTCCAAATGCGCTTATCAAGGCATGTCAGCTGGGAAAGCG
CCGGGGATTAGTTAGAGGTATCCGAGTGCACACTGCCCGGGCCTTCCGTAGGAGAAGTCACAGAAGATGG
AGTTGTTGCGTCCTGCCAGCCTCCATTAGCGTTTAAGTTATGTGGACTGTACAGTGAGTTTGCTCCAAGG
CCGTCACTGTAGCCTCCCGTCTGATTGATAACATGACGGAGGGTATCCACCTGTGACTGCACATTGGCTC
CGACTTGGGACCCTTAATCACTAGTGAATTCGCGGCCGCCTGCAGGTCGACCATATGGGAGAGCTCCCAA
CGCGTTGGATGCATAGCTTGAGTATTCTATAGTGTCACCTAAATAGCTTGGCGTAATCATGGTCATAGCT
GTTTCCTGTGTGAAATTGTTATCCGCTCACAATTCCACACAACATACGAGCCGGAAGCATAAAGTGTAAA
GCCTGGGGTGCCTAATGAGTGAGCTAACTCACATTAATTGCGTTGCGCTCACTGCCCGCTTTCCAGTCGG
GAAACCTGTCGTGCCAGCTGCATTAATGAATCGGCCAACGCGCGGGGAGAGGCGGTTTGCGTATTGGGCG
CTCTTCCGCTTCCTCGCTCACTGACTCGCTGCGCTCGGTCGTTCGGCTGCGGCGAGCGGTATCAGCTCAC
TCAAAGGCGGTAATACGGTTATCCACAGAATCAGGGGATAACGCAGGAAAGAACATGTGAGCAAAAGGCC
AGCAAAAGGCCAGGAACCGTAAAAAGGCCGCGTTGCTGGCGTTTTTCCATAGGCTCCGCCCCCCTGACGA
GCATCACAAAAATCGACGCTCAAGTCAGAGGTGGCGAAACCCGACAGGACTATAAAGATACCAGGCGTTT
CCCCCTGGAAGCTCCCTCGTGCGCTCTCCTGTTCCGACCCTGCCGCTTACCGGATACCTGTCCGCCTTTC
TCCCTTCGGGAAGCGTGGCGCTTTCTCATAGCTCACGCTGTAGGTATCTCAGTTCGGTGTAGGTCGTTCG
CTCCAAGCTGGGCTGTGTGCACGAACCCCCCGTTCAGCCCGACCGCTGCGCCTTATCCGGTAACTATCGT
CTTGAGTCCAACCCGGTAAGACACGACTTATCGCCACTGGCAGCAGCCACTGGTAACAGGATTAGCAGAG
CGAGGTATGTAGGCGGTGCTACAGAGTTCTTGAAGTGGTGGCCTAACTACGGCTACACTAGAAGAACAGT
ATTTGGTATCTGCGCTCTGCTGAAGCCAGTTACCTTCGGAAAAAGAGTTGGTAGCTCTTGATCCGGCAAA
CAAACCACCGCTGGTAGCGGTGGTTTTTTTGTTTGCAAGCAGCAGATTACGCGCAGAAAAAAAGGATCTC
AAGAAGATCCTTTGATCTTTTCTACGGGGTCTGACGCTCAGTGGAACGAAAACTCACGTTAAGGGATTTT
GGTCATGAGATTATCAAAAAGGATCTTCACCTAGATCCTTTTAAATTAAAAATGAAGTTTTAAATCAATC
TAAAGTATATATGAGTAAACTTGGTCTGACAGTTACCAATGCTTAATCAGTGAGGCACCTATCTCAGCGA
TCTGTCTATTTCGTTCATCCATAGTTGCCTGACTCCCCGTCGTGTAGATAACTACGATACGGGAGGGCTT
ACCATCTGGCCCCAGTGCTGCAATGATACCGCGAGACCCACGCTCACCGGCTCCAGATTTATCAGCAATA
AACCAGCCAGCCGGAAGGGCCGAGCGCAGAAGTGGTCCTGCAACTTTATCCGCCTCCATCCAGTCTATTA
ATTGTTGCCGGGAAGCTAGAGTAAGTAGTTCGCCAGTTAATAGTTTGCGCAACGTTGTTGCCATTGCTAC
AGGCATCGTGGTGTCACGCTCGTCGTTTGGTATGGCTTCATTCAGCTCCGGTTCCCAACGATCAAGGCGA
GTTACATGATCCCCCATGTTGTGCAAAAAAGCGGTTAGCTCCTTCGGTCCTCCGATCGTTGTCAGAAGTA
AGTTGGCCGCAGTGTTATCACTCATGGTTATGGCAGCACTGCATAATTCTCTTACTGTCATGCCATCCGT
AAGATGCTTTTCTGTGACTGGTGAGTACTCAACCAAGTCATTCTGAGAATAGTGTATGCGGCGACCGAGT
TGCTCTTGCCCGGCGTCAATACGGGATAATACCGCGCCACATAGCAGAACTTTAAAAGTGCTCATCATTG
GAAAACGTTCTTCGGGGCGAAAACTCTCAAGGATCTTACCGCTGTTGAGATCCAGTTCGATGTAACCCAC
TCGTGCACCCAACTGATCTTCAGCATCTTTTACTTTCACCAGCGTTTCTGGGTGAGCAAAAACAGGAAGG
CAAAATGCCGCAAAAAAGGGAATAAGGGCGACACGGAAATGTTGAATACTCATACTCTTCCTTTTTCAAT
ATTATTGAAGCATTTATCAGGGTTATTGTCTCATGAGCGGATACATATTTGAATGTATTTAGAAAAATAA
ACAAATAGGGGTTCCGCGCACATTTCCCCGAAAAGTGCCACCTGATGCGGTGTGAAATACCGCACAGATG
CGTAAGGAGAAAATACCGCATCAGGAAATTGTAAGCGTTAATATTTTGTTAAAATTCGCGTTAAATTTTT
GTTAAATCAGCTCATTTTTTAACCAATAGGCCGAAATCGGCAAAATCCCTTATAAATCAAAAGAATAGAC
CGAGATAGGGT
[37 nt withheld, positions 3442-3478]
AAAGAACGTGGACTCCAACGTCAAAGG
[49 nt withheld, positions 3506-3554]
T
[91 nt withheld, positions 3556-3646]
G
[124 nt withheld, positions 3648-3771]
CCATTCGCCATTCAGGCTGCGCAACTGTTGGGAAGGGCGATCGGTGCGGGCCTCTTCGCTATTACGCCAG
CTGGCGAAAGGGGGATGTGCTGCAAGGCGATTAAGTTGGGTAACGCCAGGGTTTTCCCAGTCACGACGTT
GTAAAACGACGGCCAGTGAATTGTAATACGACTCACTATA
Features (pLannotate 1.2.2; 14 found; start..end, strand, type, name):
    781..993     -  CDS            Pbx3 (fragment): PBX3_MOUSE - Experimental evidence at protein level: Swiss-Prot protein existence level 1. Transcriptional activator that binds the sequence 5'- ATCAATCAA-3'. From Mus musculus (Mouse).
   1002..1064    -  CDS            VESPI_VESMG (fragment): Experimental evidence at protein level: Swiss-Prot protein existence level 1. Shows contractile activity on isolated ileum smooth muscle. From Vespa magnifica (Hornet).
   1076..1094    -  promoter       SP6 promoter: promoter for bacteriophage SP6 RNA polymerase
   1136..1152    -  protein_bind   lac operator: The lac repressor binds to the lac operator to inhibit transcription in E. coli. This inhibition can be relieved by adding lactose or isopropyl-β-D-thiogalactopyranoside (IPTG). lac repressor encoded by lacI
   1160..1190    -  promoter       lac promoter: promoter for the E. coli lac operon
   1205..1226    -  protein_bind   CAP binding site: CAP binding activates transcription in the presence of cAMP. E. coli catabolite activator protein
   1239..1331    -  CDS            lacI (fragment): lac repressor; lacI; The lac repressor binds to the lac operator to inhibit transcription in E. coli. This inhibition can be relieved by adding lactose or isopropyl-β-D-thiogalactopyranoside (IPTG).
   1514..2102    -  rep_origin     ori: high-copy-number ColE1/pMB1/pBR322/pUC origin of replication
   2273..3133    -  CDS            AmpR: β-lactamase; bla; confers resistance to ampicillin, carbenicillin, and related antibiotics
   3134..3238    -  promoter       AmpR promoter: bla
   3265..3315    +  misc_feature   bom (fragment): basis of mobility region from pBR322
   3343..3771    -  rep_origin     f1 ori (sequence partly withheld): f1 bacteriophage origin of replication; arrow indicates direction of (+) strand synthesis
   3775..3932    -  CDS            lacZα (fragment): LacZα fragment of β-galactosidase; lacZ fragment
   3935..2       +  promoter       T7 promoter (across the origin): promoter for bacteriophage T7 RNA polymerase
