[The description below was written by a language model from this plasmid's Addgene catalogue record and pLannotate feature annotations shown in this document.]
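Description:
pISH-Pbx3 is a riboprobe template plasmid built on the Promega pGEM-T Easy cloning vector (3,015 bp backbone), carrying a 934 bp fragment of the mouse Pbx3 (pre B cell leukemia homeobox 3) transcript. It is not an expression construct: its sole stated purpose is in vitro synthesis of labelled RNA probes for in situ hybridization, and it comes from a study of homeobox gene expression in the mouse olfactory epithelium. The plasmid is propagated in E. coli at high copy number from a ColE1/pUC-type origin and is selected with ampicillin through the β-lactamase (AmpR) gene and its own promoter. An f1 phage origin is also present, a standard pGEM feature that allows single-stranded DNA production.

The insert sits in the multiple cloning site, interrupting the lacZα region (the lac promoter, operator and CAP site remain from the blue/white screening system), and is flanked by opposing bacteriophage T7 and SP6 RNA polymerase promoters. This arrangement lets either strand be transcribed in vitro after the plasmid is linearised on the far side of the insert. According to the depositor, cutting with SpeI and transcribing with T7 RNA polymerase yields the antisense probe that detects Pbx3 mRNA; transcription from the SP6 promoter would presumably give the sense strand, though the record does not specify this. The automated annotation recognises only a short stretch of the insert as Pbx3 coding sequence, so much of the probe may lie outside the coding region. The small hornet peptide hit next to the insert is most likely a spurious match to polylinker sequence. The cloning method is recorded as unknown.
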