Addgene plasmid #74352: pISH-Pbx3
Purpose: Use to synthesize riboprobes for in situ hybridization (ISH) probe for Pbx3. Not for gene expression.
Depositing lab: Peter Mombaerts. Depositing organization: Max Planck Research Unit for Neurogenetics. Publication: Expression of homeobox genes in the mouse olfactory epithelium. Parrilla M, Chang I, Degl'Innocenti A, Omura M. J Comp Neurol. 2016 Oct 1;524(14):2713-39. doi: 10.1002/cne.24051. Epub 2016 Jun 19. PubMed 27243442.
Backbone
  Vector backbone: pGEM-T easy
  Backbone manufacturer: Promega
  Backbone size w/o insert (bp): 3015
Growth in bacteria
  Bacterial resistance: Ampicillin, 100 μg/mL
  Growth temperature: 37°C
  Growth strain: DH5alpha
  Copy number: High Copy
Gene/Insert
  Gene/Insert name: pre B cell leukemia homeobox 3 (alt name: Pbx3)
  Species: M. musculus (mouse)
  Insert size (bp): 934
  GenBank ID: NM_016768.2
  Entrez Gene: Pbx3
  Cloning method: Unknown
  Sequencing primers: 5′ SP6; 3′ T7
Terms and licenses: Academic/Nonprofit Terms; Industry Terms: Not Available to Industry
Depositor comments: SpeI digestion and T7 RNA polymerase for antisense probe
How to cite: pISH-Pbx3 was a gift from Peter Mombaerts (Addgene plasmid # 74352 ; http://n2t.net/addgene:74352 ; RRID:Addgene_74352)
