>Addgene plasmid #74352 | pISH-Pbx3 | depositor partial sequence | sequence record 140228 | insert
AAGGGTCCCAAGTCGGAGCCAATGTGCAGTCACAGGTGGATACCCTCCGTCATGTTATCAATCAGACGGG
AGGCTACAGTGACGGCCTTGGAGCAAACTCACTGTACAGTCCACATAACTTAAACGCTAATGGAGGCTGG
CAGGACGCAACAACTCCATCTTCTGTGACTTCTCCTACGGAAGGCCCGGGCAGTGTGCACTCGGATACCT
CTAACTAATCCCCGGCGCTTTCCCAGCTGACATGCCTTGATAAGCGCATTTGGAGCACTAGGAGAAGGAA
AGCGTTTGTAACCCACCACCTACAGCTTTACTGTAACCCTGTCTTCTTAGAGAACTCGGGAAACCTGTTT
TTTAAGGAATCATAATCATTTGTATTTAAACTTAAGACACACGTTTAAAAAGAAAGCACTTTATCCAATT
AGGCCAAGATGTAACATTGTTGACACTTCTTTAACTGTTTCATCCTAATTTATTATGGGTCTTTTACATT
AATGGTTCCACAGTTGCCAGTTCCTTGGCCTTAAGGGTAAGAAGTACCATCTATGCTAGACCCCAATTAT
AGAGCAGGCAAGGTTCACCCTGCCTAAGCTGAACCCTTGCGGATTTCCATGCAGGCTCTCATCATCGTTC
TCATATCACGGATGGGCTTGGAGGGAAGGCGATGTCTGCCTGTCTTCTTAAGGAAGGCATTTCAGGACTT
CCCTTGCCATGTTTGTGTTGCCATCTCTTATGTTGTAATTAGGTCAAAGACTGGTGGCCTCCTTTCTCCC
TCTGAAGTACCAGAGCCTGGAGTCTGCGCTAATGAGACCATGGATCCAGATTGCCCTAAGATGAAGATCT
TGCTGCTACAGAGGTGAAAACAAGACCTGTCTGGGGTTTGACCGTGTGCGCTAGGTGCTGCACAGACTTG
TCAAGGTGTGCTCTTCCTCTGGGC
