>Addgene plasmid #74352 | pISH-Pbx3 | addgene partial sequence | sequence record 141946 | T7 5'-TAATACGACTCACTATAGGG-3'
CGGCCGCCATGGCGGCCGCGGGAATTCGATTGCCCAGAGGAAGAGCACACCTTGACAAGTCTGTGCAGCA
CCTAGCGCACACGGTCAAACCCCAGACAGGTCTTGTTTTCACCTCTGTAGCAGCAAGATCTTCATCTTAG
GGCAATCTGGATCCATGGTCTCATTAGCGCAGACTCCAGGCTCTGGTACTTCAGAGGGAGAAAGGAGGCC
ACCAGTCTTTGACCTAATTACAACATAAGAGATGGCAACACAAACATGGCAAGGGAAGTCCTGAAATGCC
TTCCTTAAGAAGACAGGCAGACATCGCCTTCCCTCCAAGCCCATCCGTGATATGAGAACGATGATGAGAG
CCTGCATGGAAATCCGCAAGGGTTCAGCTTAGGCAGGGTGAACCTTGCCTGCTCTATAATTGGGGTCTAG
CATAGATGGTACTTCTTACCCTTAAGGCCAAGGAACTGGCAACTGTGGAACCATTAATGTAAAAGACCCA
TAATAAATTAGGATGAAACAGTTAAAGAAGTGTCAACAATGTTACATCTTGGCCTAATTGGATAAAGTGC
TTTCTTTTTAAACGTGTGTCTTAAGTTTAAATACAAATGATTATGATTCCTTAAAAAACAGGTTTCCCGA
GTTCTCTAAGAAGACAGGGTTACAGTAAAGCTGTAGGTGGTGGGTTACAAACGCTTTCCTTCTCCTAGTG
CTCCAAATGCGCTTATCAAGGCATGTCAGCTGGGAAAGCGCCGGGGATTAGTTAGAGGTATCCGAGTGCA
CACTGCCCGGGCCTTCCGTAGGAGAAGTCACAGAAGATGGAGTTGTTGCGTCCTGCCAGCCTCCATTAGC
GTTTAAGTTATGTGGACTGTACAGTGAGTTTGCTCCAAGGC
