>Addgene plasmid #74352 | pISH-Pbx3 | addgene partial sequence | sequence record 141947 | SP6 5'-ATTTAGGTGACACTATAG-3'
TGGGAGCTCTCCCATATGGTCGACCTGCAGGCGGCCGCGAATTCACTAGTGATTAAGGGTCCCAAGTCGG
AGCCAATGTGCAGTCACAGGTGGATACCCTCCGTCATGTTATCAATCAGACGGGAGGCTACAGTGACGGC
CTTGGAGCAAACTCACTGTACAGTCCACATAACTTAAACGCTAATGGAGGCTGGCAGGACGCAACAACTC
CATCTTCTGTGACTTCTCCTACGGAAGGCCCGGGCAGTGTGCACTCGGATACCTCTAACTAATCCCCGGC
GCTTTCCCAGCTGACATGCCTTGATAAGCGCATTTGGAGCACTAGGAGAAGGAAAGCGTTTGTAACCCAC
CACCTACAGCTTTACTGTAACCCTGTCTTCTTAGAGAACTCGGGAAACCTGTTTTTTAAGGAATCATAAT
CATTTGTATTTAAACTTAAGACACACGTTTAAAAAGAAAGCACTTTATCCAATTAGGCCAAGATGTAACA
TTGTTGACACTTCTTTAACTGTTTCATCCTAATTTATTATGGGTCTTTTACATTAATGGTTCCACAGTTG
CCAGTTCCTTGGCCTTAAGGGTAAGAAGTACCATCTATGCTAGACCCCAATTATAGAGCAGGCAAGGTTC
ACCCTGCCTAAGCTGAACCCTTGCGGATTTCCATGCAGGCTCTCATCATCGTTCTCATATCACGGATGGG
CTTGGAGGGAAGGCGATGTCTGCCTGTCTTCTTAAGGAAGGCATTTCAGGACTTCCCTTGCCATGTTTGT
GTTGCCATCTCTTATGTTGTAATTAGGTCAAAGACTGGTGGCCTCCTTTCTCCCTCTGAAGTACCAGAGC
CTGGAGTC
